Addgene plasmid #196026: pBEL1161
Purpose: Expression/purification of 6xHis-TEV-MlaDdelta141-183
Depositing lab: Gira Bhabha & Damian Ekiert. Depositing organization: NYU Grossman School of Medicine. Publication: Protein-protein interactions in the Mla lipid transport system probed by computational structure prediction and deep mutational scanning. MacRae MR, Puvanendran D, Haase MAB, Coudray N, Kolich L, Lam C, Baek M, Bhabha G, Ekiert DC. J Biol Chem. 2023 Apr 24:104744. doi: 10.1016/j.jbc.2023.104744. PubMed 37100290.
Backbone
  Vector backbone: pET21a
  Vector type: Bacterial Expression
Growth in bacteria
  Bacterial resistance: Ampicillin, 100 μg/mL
  Growth temperature: 37°C
  Growth strain: DH5alpha
  Copy number: High Copy
Gene/Insert
  Gene/Insert name: MlaD
  Species: E. coli
  Mutation: 6xHis-TEV-MlaDdelta141-183
  Cloning method: Gibson Cloning
Terms and licenses: Academic/Nonprofit Terms; Industry Terms: Not Available to Industry
Depositor comments: Please visit https://www.biorxiv.org/content/10.1101/2022.12.09.519820v1 for bioRxiv preprint.
How to cite: pBEL1161 was a gift from Gira Bhabha & Damian Ekiert (Addgene plasmid # 196026 ; http://n2t.net/addgene:196026 ; RRID:Addgene_196026)
