[The description below was written by a language model from this plasmid's Addgene catalogue record and pLannotate feature annotations shown in this document.]
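Description:
pBEL1161 is a bacterial expression plasmid built on the pET21a backbone for producing and purifying a truncated form of the Escherichia coli protein MlaD. It is propagated in E. coli under ampicillin selection, conferred by the β-lactamase gene and its own promoter. It replicates from a ColE1/pMB1-type origin. The catalogue lists it as high copy, although the annotation also shows the pBR322-derived rop gene and bom region, which are typical of pET vectors. An f1 phage origin is also present. Other annotated items are a loxP site, a short multiple-cloning-site fragment, tetracycline-resistance gene fragments and a predicted open reading frame. These look like backbone remnants, and the record assigns them no role.

The expression cassette consists of a T7 promoter followed by a lac operator, the MlaD coding fragment and a T7 terminator, with lacI and its promoter carried on the same plasmid. Transcription therefore depends on T7 RNA polymerase supplied by the host and is held off by Lac repressor until it is relieved with IPTG or lactose. According to the catalogue, the insert, assembled by Gibson cloning, encodes MlaD lacking residues 141–183 and carrying a 6xHis tag and a TEV protease site, which allow affinity purification and subsequent tag removal. The feature table does not annotate the tag or the cleavage site separately, and the mlaD feature is marked as a fragment, consistent with a truncation. A short match to a T7 gene 10B-derived solubility tag lies just before the terminator, and its significance is not stated. MlaD is the phospholipid-binding subunit of the MlaFEDB ABC transporter, which helps maintain outer membrane lipid asymmetry. The associated study examines protein–protein interactions in the Mla lipid transport system.
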