Features (pLannotate 1.2.2; 19 found; start..end, strand, type, name):
     28..456     +  rep_origin     f1 ori (sequence partly withheld): f1 bacteriophage origin of replication; arrow indicates direction of (+) strand synthesis
    558..591     +  protein_bind   loxP: Cre-mediated recombination occurs in the 8-bp core sequence (GCATACAT). Cre recombinase
    621..639     +  misc_feature   MCS (fragment): pBluescript multiple cloning site
    670..774     +  promoter       AmpR promoter: bla
    775..1635    +  CDS            AmpR: β-lactamase; bla; confers resistance to ampicillin, carbenicillin, and related antibiotics
   1806..2394    +  rep_origin     ori: high-copy-number ColE1/pMB1/pBR322/pUC origin of replication
   2580..2719    -  misc_feature   bom: basis of mobility region from pBR322
   2821..3012    -  CDS            rop: Rop protein, which maintains plasmids at low copy number; rop
   3029..3409    +  CDS            YPB1_ECOLX: Protein predicted: Swiss-Prot protein existence level 4. From Escherichia coli.
   3481..3772    -  CDS            TcR (fragment): tetracycline efflux protein; tet; confers resistance to tetracycline
   3787..3808    -  protein_bind   CAP binding site: CAP binding activates transcription in the presence of cAMP. E. coli catabolite activator protein
   3821..4903    -  CDS            lacI: lac repressor; lacI; The lac repressor binds to the lac operator to inhibit transcription in E. coli. This inhibition can be relieved by adding lactose or isopropyl-β-D-thiogalactopyranoside (IPTG).
   4904..4981    -  promoter       lacI promoter: lacI
   4989..5268    -  CDS            TcR (fragment): tetracycline efflux protein; tet; confers resistance to tetracycline
   5290..5308    +  promoter       T7 promoter: promoter for bacteriophage T7 RNA polymerase
   5309..5333    +  protein_bind   lac operator: The lac repressor binds to the lac operator to inhibit transcription in E. coli. This inhibition can be relieved by adding lactose or isopropyl-β-D-thiogalactopyranoside (IPTG). lac repressor encoded by lacI
   5418..5744    +  CDS            mlaD (fragment): MLAD_ECOLI - Also known as yrbD. Experimental evidence at protein level: Swiss-Prot protein existence level 1. Part of the ABC transporter complex MlaFEDB, which is involved in a phospholipid transport pathway that maintains lipid asymmetry in the outer membrane by retrograde trafficking of phospholipids from the outer membrane to the inner membrane (PubMed:19383799, PubMed:27529189). MlaD functions in substrate binding with strong affinity for phospholipids and modulates ATP hydrolytic activity of the complex (PubMed:27529189). From Escherichia coli (strain K12).
   5770..5819    +  CDS            SET1 (fragment): solubility-enhancement tag derived from T7 phage gene 10B
   5827..5874    +  terminator     T7 terminator: transcription terminator for bacteriophage T7 RNA polymerase
>Addgene plasmid #196026 | pBEL1161 | addgene full sequence | sequence record 385719 | Addgene NGS Result
GGAACTATATCCGGATTGGCGAATGGG
[124 nt withheld, positions 28-151]
C
[91 nt withheld, positions 153-243]
A
[49 nt withheld, positions 245-293]
CCTTTGACGTTGGAGTCCACGTTCTTT
[37 nt withheld, positions 321-357]
ACCCTATCTCGGTCTATTCTTTTGATTTATAAGGGATTTTGCCGATTTCGGCCTATTGGTTAAAAAATGA
GCTGATTTAACAAAAATTTAACGCGAATTTTAACAAAATATTAACGCTTACAATTTAGGTGGCACTTTTC
GGGGAACGACGACCTGCAGCCAAGCTAGCTTGGCTGGACGTAAACTCCTCTTCAGACCTAATAACTTCGT
ATAGCATACATTATACGAAGTTATATTAAGGGTTATTGAATATGATCGGAATTGGGCTGCAGGAATTCGA
TAGCTTGGCTGCAGGTCGACCTCGAGGATGTGCGCGGAACCCCTATTTGTTTATTTTTCTAAATACATTC
AAATATGTATCCGCTCATGAGACAATAACCCTGATAAATGCTTCAATAATATTGAAAAAGGAAGAGTATG
AGTATTCAACATTTCCGTGTCGCCCTTATTCCCTTTTTTGCGGCATTTTGCCTTCCTGTTTTTGCTCACC
CAGAAACGCTGGTGAAAGTAAAAGATGCTGAAGATCAGTTGGGTGCACGAGTGGGTTACATCGAACTGGA
TCTCAACAGCGGTAAGATCCTTGAGAGTTTTCGCCCCGAAGAACGTTTTCCAATGATGAGCACTTTTAAA
GTTCTGCTATGTGGCGCGGTATTATCCCGTATTGACGCCGGGCAAGAGCAACTCGGTCGCCGCATACACT
ATTCTCAGAATGACTTGGTTGAGTACTCACCAGTCACAGAAAAGCATCTTACGGATGGCATGACAGTAAG
AGAATTATGCAGTGCTGCCATAACCATGAGTGATAACACTGCGGCCAACTTACTTCTGACAACGATCGGA
GGACCGAAGGAGCTAACCGCTTTTTTGCACAACATGGGGGATCATGTAACTCGCCTTGATCGTTGGGAAC
CGGAGCTGAATGAAGCCATACCAAACGACGAGCGTGACACCACGATGCCTGCAGCAATGGCAACAACGTT
GCGCAAACTATTAACTGGCGAACTACTTACTCTAGCTTCCCGGCAACAATTAATAGACTGGATGGAGGCG
GATAAAGTTGCAGGACCACTTCTGCGCTCGGCCCTTCCGGCTGGCTGGTTTATTGCTGATAAATCTGGAG
CCGGTGAGCGTGGCTCTCGCGGTATCATTGCAGCACTGGGGCCAGATGGTAAGCCCTCCCGTATCGTAGT
TATCTACACGACGGGGAGTCAGGCAACTATGGATGAACGAAATAGACAGATCGCTGAGATAGGTGCCTCA
CTGATTAAGCATTGGTAACTGTCAGACCAAGTTTACTCATATATACTTTAGATTGATTTAAAACTTCATT
TTTAATTTAAAAGGATCTAGGTGAAGATCCTTTTTGATAATCTCATGACCAAAATCCCTTAACGTGAGTT
TTCGTTCCACTGAGCGTCAGACCCCGTAGAAAAGATCAAAGGATCTTCTTGAGATCCTTTTTTTCTGCGC
GTAATCTGCTGCTTGCAAACAAAAAAACCACCGCTACCAGCGGTGGTTTGTTTGCCGGATCAAGAGCTAC
CAACTCTTTTTCCGAAGGTAACTGGCTTCAGCAGAGCGCAGATACCAAATACTGTCCTTCTAGTGTAGCC
GTAGTTAGGCCACCACTTCAAGAACTCTGTAGCACCGCCTACATACCTCGCTCTGCTAATCCTGTTACCA
GTGGCTGCTGCCAGTGGCGATAAGTCGTGTCTTACCGGGTTGGACTCAAGACGATAGTTACCGGATAAGG
CGCAGCGGTCGGGCTGAACGGGGGGTTCGTGCACACAGCCCAGCTTGGAGCGAACGACCTACACCGAACT
GAGATACCTACAGCGTGAGCTATGAGAAAGCGCCACGCTTCCCGAAGGGAGAAAGGCGGACAGGTATCCG
GTAAGCGGCAGGGTCGGAACAGGAGAGCGCACGAGGGAGCTTCCAGGGGGAAACGCCTGGTATCTTTATA
GTCCTGTCGGGTTTCGCCACCTCTGACTTGAGCGTCGATTTTTGTGATGCTCGTCAGGGGGGCGGAGCCT
ATGGAAAAACGCCAGCAACGCGGCCTTTTTACGGTTCCTGGCCTTTTGCTGGCCTTTTGCTCACATGTTC
TTTCCTGCGTTATCCCCTGATTCTGTGGATAACCGTATTACCGCCTTTGAGTGAGCTGATACCGCTCGCC
GCAGCCGAACGACCGAGCGCAGCGAGTCAGTGAGCGAGGAAGCGGAAGAGCGCCTGATGCGGTATTTTCT
CCTTACGCATCTGTGCGGTATTTCACACCGCAATGGTGCACTCTCAGTACAATCTGCTCTGATGCCGCAT
AGTTAAGCCAGTATACACTCCGCTATCGCTACGTGACTGGGTCATGGCTGCGCCCCGACACCCGCCAACA
CCCGCTGACGCGCCCTGACGGGCTTGTCTGCTCCCGGCATCCGCTTACAGACAAGCTGTGACCGTCTCCG
GGAGCTGCATGTGTCAGAGGTTTTCACCGTCATCACCGAAACGCGCGAGGCAGCTGCGGTAAAGCTCATC
AGCGTGGTCGTGAAGCGATTCACAGATGTCTGCCTGTTCATCCGCGTCCAGCTCGTTGAGTTTCTCCAGA
AGCGTTAATGTCTGGCTTCTGATAAAGCGGGCCATGTTAAGGGCGGTTTTTTCCTGTTTGGTCACTGATG
CCTCCGTGTAAGGGGGATTTCTGTTCATGGGGGTAATGATACCGATGAAACGAGAGAGGATGCTCACGAT
ACGGGTTACTGATGATGAACATGCCCGGTTACTGGAACGTTGTGAGGGTAAACAACTGGCGGTATGGATG
CGGCGGGACCAGAGAAAAATCACTCAGGGTCAATGCCAGCGCTTCGTTAATACAGATGTAGGTGTTCCAC
AGGGTAGCCAGCAGCATCCTGCGATGCAGATCCGGAACATAATGGTGCAGGGCGCTGACTTCCGCGTTTC
CAGACTTTACGAAACACGGAAACCGAAGACCATTCATGTTGTTGCTCAGGTCGCAGACGTTTTGCAGCAG
CAGTCGCTTCACGTTCGCTCGCGTATCGGTGATTCATTCTGCTAACCAGTAAGGCAACCCCGCCAGCCTA
GCCGGGTCCTCAACGACAGGAGCACGATCATGCGCACCCGTGGGGCCGCCATGCCGGCGATAATGGCCTG
CTTCTCGCCGAAACGTTTGGTGGCGGGACCAGTGACGAAGGCTTGAGCGAGGGCGTGCAAGATTCCGAAT
ACCGCAAGCGACAGGCCGATCATCGTCGCGCTCCAGCGAAAGCGGTCCTCGCCGAAAATGACCCAGAGCG
CTGCCGGCACCTGTCCTACGAGTTGCATGATAAAGAAGACAGTCATAAGTGCGGCGACGATAGTCATGCC
CCGCGCCCACCGGAAGGAGCTGACTGGGTTGAAGGCTCTCAAGGGCATCGGTCGAGATCCCGGTGCCTAA
TGAGTGAGCTAACTTACATTAATTGCGTTGCGCTCACTGCCCGCTTTCCAGTCGGGAAACCTGTCGTGCC
AGCTGCATTAATGAATCGGCCAACGCGCGGGGAGAGGCGGTTTGCGTATTGGGCGCCAGGGTGGTTTTTC
TTTTCACCAGTGAGACGGGCAACAGCTGATTGCCCTTCACCGCCTGGCCCTGAGAGAGTTGCAGCAAGCG
GTCCACGCTGGTTTGCCCCAGCAGGCGAAAATCCTGTTTGATGGTGGTTAACGGCGGGATATAACATGAG
CTGTCTTCGGTATCGTCGTATCCCACTACCGAGATATCCGCACCAACGCGCAGCCCGGACTCGGTAATGG
CGCGCATTGCGCCCAGCGCCATCTGATCGTTGGCAACCAGCATCGCAGTGGGAACGATGCCCTCATTCAG
CATTTGCATGGTTTGTTGAAAACCGGACATGGCACTCCAGTCGCCTTCCCGTTCCGCTATCGGCTGAATT
TGATTGCGAGTGAGATATTTATGCCAGCCAGCCAGACGCAGACGCGCCGAGACAGAACTTAATGGGCCCG
CTAACAGCGCGATTTGCTGGTGACCCAATGCGACCAGATGCTCCACGCCCAGTCGCGTACCGTCTTCATG
GGAGAAAATAATACTGTTGATGGGTGTCTGGTCAGAGACATCAAGAAATAACGCCGGAACATTAGTGCAG
GCAGCTTCCACAGCAATGGCATCCTGGTCATCCAGCGGATAGTTAATGATCAGCCCACTGACGCGTTGCG
CGAGAAGATTGTGCACCGCCGCTTTACAGGCTTCGACGCCGCTTCGTTCTACCATCGACACCACCACGCT
GGCACCCAGTTGATCGGCGCGAGATTTAATCGCCGCGACAATTTGCGACGGCGCGTGCAGGGCCAGACTG
GAGGTGGCAACGCCAATCAGCAACGACTGTTTGCCCGCCAGTTGTTGTGCCACGCGGTTGGGAATGTAAT
TCAGCTCCGCCATCGCCGCTTCCACTTTTTCCCGCGTTTTCGCAGAAACGTGGCTGGCCTGGTTCACCAC
GCGGGAAACGGTCTGATAAGAGACACCGGCATACTCTGCGACATCGTATAACGTTACTGGTTTCACATTC
ACCACCCTGAATTGACTCTCTTCCGGGCGCTATCATGCCATACCGCGAAAGGTTTTGCGCCATTCGATGG
TGTCCGGGATCTCGACGCTCTCCCTTATGCGACTCCTGCATTAGGAAGCAGCCCAGTAGTAGGTTGAGGC
CGTTGAGCACCGCCGCCGCAAGGAATGGTGCATGCAAGGAGATGGCGCCCAACAGTCCCCCGGCCACGGG
GCCTGCCACCATACCCACGCCGAAACAAGCGCTCATGAGCCCGAAGTGGCGAGCCCGATCTTCCCCATCG
GTGATGTCGGCGATATAGGCGCCAGCAACCGCACCTGTGGCGCCGGTGATGCCGGCCACGATGCGTCCGG
CGTAGAGGATCGAGATCTCGATCCCGCGAAATTAATACGACTCACTATAGGGGAATTGTGAGCGGATAAC
AATTCCCCTCTAGAAATAATTTTGTTTAACTTTGGCCCAGGAGATATACATATGCATCACCACCATCACC
ATGAAAATCTGTATTTTCAGACGTCCATACGTACTGAACCGACCTACACGCTTTATGCGACGTTCGATAA
CATTGGCGGCCTGAAAGCGCGCTCTCCGGTCAGTATTGGTGGCGTTGTTGTGGGTCGGGTGGCGGATATT
ACGCTGGACCCGAAAACCTATCTGCCGCGCGTAACGCTGGAAATTGAACAACGTTATAACCACATTCCAG
ATACCAGTTCGCTGAGCATTCGTACTTCCGGCCTGCTGGGGGAACAATATCTGGCATTAAACGTCGGTTT
TGAAGACCCGGAACTGGGGACTGCTATCCTGAAGGATGGCGATACAATTCAGGACACTAAGTCTGCGTAA
GAGAGACCGGCCGGCCGATCCGGCTGCTAACAAAGCCCGAAAGGAAGCTGAGTTGGCTGCTGCCACCGCT
GAGCAATAACTAGCATAACCCCTTGGGGCCTCTAAACGGGTCTTGAGGGGTTTTTTGCTGAAAGGA
